>Addgene plasmid #124990 | RV-mCD4-HH7-6 | addgene full sequence | sequence record 246354 | Addgene NGS Result
AATGAAAGACCCCACCTGTAGGTTTGGCAAGCTAGCTTAAGTAACGCCATTTTGCAAGGCATGGAAAATA
CATAACTGAGAATAGAGAAGTTCAGATCAAGGTTAGGAACAGAGAGACAGCAGAATATGGGCCAAACAGG
ATATCTGTGGTAAGCAGTTCCTGCCCCGGCTCAGGGCCAAGAACAGATGGTCCCCAGATGCGGTCCCGCC
CTCAGCAGTTTCTAGAGAACCATCAGATGTTTCCAGGGTGCCCCAAGGACCTGAAATGACCCTGTGCCTT
ATTTGAACTAACCAATCAGTTCGCTTCTCGCTTCTGTTCGCGCGCTTCTGCTCCCCGAGCTCAATAAAAG
AGCCCACAACCCCTCACTCGGCGCGCCAGTCCTCCGATAGACTGCGTCGCCCGGGTACCCGTATTCCCAA
TAAAGCCTCTTGCTGTTTGCATCCGAATCGTGGACTCGCTGATCCTTGGGAGGGTCTCCTCAGATTGATT
GACTGCCCACCTCGGGGGTCTTTCATTTGGAGGTTCCACCGAGATTTGGAGACCCCTGCCCAGGGACCAC
CGACCCCCCCGCCGGGAGGTAAGCTGGCCAGCGGTCGTTTCGTGTCTGTCTCTGTCTTTGTGCGTGTTTG
TGCCGGCATCTAATGTTTGCGCCTGCGTCTGTACTAGTTAGCTAACTAGCTCTGTATCTGGCGGACCCGT
GGTGGAACTGACGAGTTCTGAACACCCGGCCGCAACCCTGGGAGACGTCCCAGGGACTTTGGGGGCCGTT
TTTGTGGCCCGACCTGAGGAAGGGAGTCGATGTGGAATCCGACCCCGTCAGGATATGTGGTTCTGGTAGG
AGACGAGAACCTAAAACAGTTCCCGCCTCCGTCTGAATTTTTGCTTTCGGTTTGGAACCGAAGCCGCGCG
TCTTGTCTGCTGCAGCGCTGCAGCATCGTTCTGTGTTGTCTCTGTCTGACTGTGTTTCTGTATTTGTCTG
AAAATTAGGGCCAGACTGTTACCACTCCCTTAAGTTTGACCTTAGGTCACTGGAAAGATGTCGAGCGGAT
CGCTCACAACCAGTCGGTAGATGTCAAGAAGAGACGTTGGGTTACCTTCTGCTCTGCAGAATGGCCAACC
TTTAACGTCGGATGGCCGCGAGACGGCACCTTTAACCGAGACCTCATCACCCAGGTTAAGATCAAGGTCT
TTTCACCTGGCCCGCATGGACACCCAGACCAGGTCCCCTACATCGTGACCTGGGAAGCCTTGGCTTTTGA
CCCCCCTCCCTGGGTCAAGCCCTTTGTACACCCTAAGCCTCCGCCTCCTCTTCCTCCATCCGCCCCGTCT
CTCCCCCTTGAACCTCCTCGTTCGACCCCGCCTCGATCCTCCCTTTATCCAGCCCTCACTCCTTCTCTAG
GCGCCGGAATTAGATCTCTCGAGGCCACCATGGACAAGATTCTGACAGCATCATTTTTACTCCTAGGCCT
TCACCTAGCTGGGGTGAATGGCCAGCAGAAGGAGAAACATGACCAGCAGCAGGTGAGACAAAGTCCCCAA
TCTCTGACAGTCTGGGAAGGAGGAACCACAGTTCTGACCTGCAGTTATGAGGACAGCACTTTTAACTACT
TCCCATGGTACCAACAGTTCCCTGGGGAAGGCCCTGCACTTCTGATATCCATACTTTCAGTGTCCGATAA
AAAGGAAGATGGACGATTCACAACCTTCTTCAATAAAAGGGAGAAAAAGCTCTCCTTGCACATCATAGAC
TCTCAGCCTGGAGACTCAGCCACCTACTTCTGTGCAGCAAGTGAGAGGGCAGGCAATACCGGAAAACTCA
TCTTTGGACTGGGGACAACTTTACAAGTGCAACCAGACATCCAGAACCCAGAACCTGCTGTGTACCAGTT
AAAAGATCCTCGGTCTCAGGACAGCACCCTCTGCCTGTTCACCGACTTTGACTCCCAAATCAATGTGCCG
AAAACCATGGAATCTGGAACGTTCATCACTGACAAAACTGTGCTGGACATGAAAGCTATGGATTCCAAGA
GCAATGGGGCCATTGCCTGGAGCAACCAGACAAGCTTCACCTGCCAAGATATCTTCAAAGAGACCAACGC
CACCTACCCCAGTTCAGACGTTCCCTGTGATGCCACGTTGACTGAGAAAAGCTTTGAAACAGATATGAAC
CTAAACTTTCAAAACCTGTCAGTTATGGGACTCCGAATCCTCCTGCTGAAAGTAGCCGGATTTAACCTGC
TCATGACGCTGAGGCTGTGGTCCAGTGGCTCCGGAGCCACGAACTTCTCTCTGTTAAAGCAAGCAGGAGA
CGTGGAAGAAAACCCCGGTCCCATGTGGCAGTTTTGCATTCTGTGCCTCTGTGTACTCATGGCTTCTGTG
GCTACAGACCCCACAGTGACTTTGCTGGAGCAAAACCCAAGGTGGCGTCTGGTACCACGTGGTCAAGCTG
TGAACCTACGCTGCATCTTGAAAAATTCCCAGTATCCCTGGATGAGCTGGTATCAGCAGGATCTCCAAAA
GCAACTACAGTGGCTGTTCACTCTGCGGAGTCCTGGGGACAAAGAGGTCAAATCTCTTCCCGGTGCTGAT
TACCTGGCCACACGGGTCACTGATACGGAGCTGAGGCTGCAAGTGGCCAACATGAGCCAGGGCAGAACCT
TGTACTGCACCTGCAGTGCACCCCCAGGGTCCAACGAAAGATTATTTTTCGGTCATGGAACCAAGCTGTC
TGTCCTGGAAGATCTGAGAAATGTGACTCCACCCAAGGTCTCCTTGTTTGAGCCATCAAAAGCAGAGATT
GCAAACAAACAAAAGGCTACCCTCGTGTGCTTGGCCAGGGGCTTCTTCCCTGACCACGTGGAGCTGAGCT
GGTGGGTGAATGGCAAGGAGGTCCACAGTGGGGTCAGCACGGACCCTCAGGCCTACAAGGAGAGCAATTA
TAGCTACTGCCTGAGCAGCCGCCTGAGGGTCTCTGCTACCTTCTGGCACAATCCTCGAAACCACTTCCGC
TGCCAAGTGCAGTTCCATGGGCTTTCAGAGGAGGACAAGTGGCCAGAGGGCTCACCCAAACCTGTCACAC
AGAACATCAGTGCAGAGGCCTGGGGCCGAGCAGACTGTGGAATCACTTCAGCATCCTATCATCAGGGGGT
TCTGTCTGCAACCATCCTCTATGAGATCCTACTGGGGAAGGCCACCCTATATGCTGTGCTGGTCAGTGGC
CTGGTGCTGATGGCCATGGTCAAGAAAAAAAATTCCTGAGAATTCCGCCCCCCCCCCCTAACGTTACTGG
CCGAAGCCGCTTGGAATAAGGCCGGTGTGCGTTTGTCTATATGTTATTTTCCACCATATTGCCGTCTTTT
GGCAATGTGAGGGCCCGGAAACCTGGCCCTGTCTTCTTGACGAGCATTCCTAGGGGTCTTTCCCCTCTCG
CCAAAGGAATGCAAGGTCTGTTGAATGTCGTGAAGGAAGCAGTTCCTCTGGAAGCTTCTTGAAGACAAAC
AACGTCTGTAGCGACCCTTTGCAGGCAGCGGAACCCCCCACCTGGCGACAGGTGCCTCTGCGGCCAAAAG
CCACGTGTATAAGATACACCTGCAAAGGCGGCACAACCCCAGTGCCACGTTGTGAGTTGGATAGTTGTGG
AAAGAGTCAAATGGCTCTCCTCAAGCGTATTCAACAAGGGGCTGAAGGATGCCCAGAAGGTACCCCATTG
TATGGGATCTGATCTGGGGCCTCGGTGCACATGCTTTACATGTGTTTAGTCGAGGTTAAAAAAACGTCTA
GGCCCCCCGAACCACGGGGACGTGGTTTTCCTTTGAAAAACACGATGATAATATGGCCACAACCATGGGC
CACCATGAACCCAGCCATCAGCGTCGCTCTCCTGCTCTCAGTCTTGCAGGTGTCCCGAGGGCAGAAGGTG
ACCAGCCTGACAGCCTGCCTGGTGAACCAAAACCTTCGCCTGGACTGCCGCCATGAGAATAACACCAAGG
ATAACTCCATCCAGCATGAGTTCAGCCTGACCCGAGAGAAGAGGAAGCACGTGCTCTCAGGCACCCTTGG
GATACCCGAGCACACGTACCGCTCCCGCGTCACCCTCTCCAACCAGCCCTATATCAAGGTCCTTACCCTA
GCCAACTTCACCACCAAGGATGAGGGCGACTACTTTTGTGAGCTTCGCGTCTCGGGCGCGAATCCCATGA
GCTCCAATAAAAGTATCAGTGTGTATAGAGACAAGCTGGTCAAGTGTGGCGGCATAAGCCTGCTGGTTCA
GAACACATCCTGGATGCTGCTGCTGCTGCTTTCCCTCTCCCTCCTCCAAGCCCTGGACTTCATTTCTCTG
TGAGTCGACCTGCAGCCAAGCTTATCGATAAAATAAAAGATTTTATTTAGTCTCCAGAAAAAGGGGGGAA
TGAAAGACCCCACCTGTAGGTTTGGCAAGCTAGCTTAAGTAACGCCATTTTGCAAGGCATGGAAAATACA
TAACTGAGAATAGAGAAGTTCAGATCAAGGTTAGGAACAGAGAGACAGCAGAATATGGGCCAAACAGGAT
ATCTGTGGTAAGCAGTTCCTGCCCCGGCTCAGGGCCAAGAACAGATGGTCCCCAGATGCGGTCCCGCCCT
CAGCAGTTTCTAGAGAACCATCAGATGTTTCCAGGGTGCCCCAAGGACCTGAAATGACCCTGTGCCTTAT
TTGAACTAACCAATCAGTTCGCTTCTCGCTTCTGTTCGCGCGCTTCTGCTCCCCGAGCTCAATAAAAGAG
CCCACAACCCCTCACTCGGCGCGCCAGTCCTCCGATAGACTGCGTCGCCCGGGTACCCGTGTATCCAATA
AACCCTCTTGCAGTTGCATCCGACTTGTGGTCTCGCTGTTCCTTGGGAGGGTCTCCTCTGAGTGATTGAC
TACCCGTCAGCGGGGGTCTTTCATGGGTAACAGTTTCTTGAAGTTGGAGAACAACATTCTGAGGGTAGGA
GTCGAATATTAAGTAATCCTGACTCAATTAGCCACTGTTTTGAATCCACATACTCCAATACTCCTGAAAT
AGTTCATTATGGACAGCGCAGAAAGAGCTGGGGAGAATTGTGAAATTGTTATCCGCTCACAATTCCACAC
AACATACGAGCCGGAAGCATAAAGTGTAAAGCCTGGGGTGCCTAATGAGTGAGCTAACTCACATTAATTG
CGTTGCGCTCACTGCCCGCTTTCCAGTCGGGAAACCTGTCGTGCCAGCTGCATTAATGAATCGGCCAACG
CGCGGGGAGAGGCGGTTTGCGTATTGGGCGCTCTTCCGCTTCCTCGCTCACTGACTCGCTGCGCTCGGTC
GTTCGGCTGCGGCGAGCGGTATCAGCTCACTCAAAGGCGGTAATACGGTTATCCACAGAATCAGGGGATA
ACGCAGGAAAGAACATGTGAGCAAAAGGCCAGCAAAAGGCCAGGAACCGTAAAAAGGCCGCGTTGCTGGC
GTTTTTCCATAGGCTCCGCCCCCCTGACGAGCATCACAAAAATCGACGCTCAAGTCAGAGGTGGCGAAAC
CCGACAGGACTATAAAGATACCAGGCGTTTCCCCCTGGAAGCTCCCTCGTGCGCTCTCCTGTTCCGACCC
TGCCGCTTACCGGATACCTGTCCGCCTTTCTCCCTTCGGGAAGCGTGGCGCTTTCTCATAGCTCACGCTG
TAGGTATCTCAGTTCGGTGTAGGTCGTTCGCTCCAAGCTGGGCTGTGTGCACGAACCCCCCGTTCAGCCC
GACCGCTGCGCCTTATCCGGTAACTATCGTCTTGAGTCCAACCCGGTAAGACACGACTTATCGCCACTGG
CAGCAGCCACTGGTAACAGGATTAGCAGAGCGAGGTATGTAGGCGGTGCTACAGAGTTCTTGAAGTGGTG
GCCTAACTACGGCTACACTAGAAGAACAGTATTTGGTATCTGCGCTCTGCTGAAGCCAGTTACCTTCGGA
AAAAGAGTTGGTAGCTCTTGATCCGGCAAACAAACCACCGCTGGTAGCGGTGGTTTTTTTGTTTGCAAGC
AGCAGATTACGCGCAGAAAAAAAGGATCTCAAGAAGATCCTTTGATCTTTTCTACGGGGTCTGACGCTCA
GTGGAACGAAAACTCACGTTAAGGGATTTTGGTCATGAGATTATCAAAAAGGATCTTCACCTAGATCCTT
TTAAATTAAAAATGAAGTTTTAAATCAATCTAAAGTATATATGAGTAAACTTGGTCTGACAGTTACCAAT
GCTTAATCAGTGAGGCACCTATCTCAGCGATCTGTCTATTTCGTTCATCCATAGTTGCCTGACTCCCCGT
CGTGTAGATAACTACGATACGGGAGGGCTTACCATCTGGCCCCAGTGCTGCAATGATACCGCGAGACCCA
CGCTCACCGGCTCCAGATTTATCAGCAATAAACCAGCCAGCCGGAAGGGCCGAGCGCAGAAGTGGTCCTG
CAACTTTATCCGCCTCCATCCAGTCTATTAATTGTTGCCGGGAAGCTAGAGTAAGTAGTTCGCCAGTTAA
TAGTTTGCGCAACGTTGTTGCCATTGCTACAGGCATCGTGGTGTCACGCTCGTCGTTTGGTATGGCTTCA
TTCAGCTCCGGTTCCCAACGATCAAGGCGAGTTACATGATCCCCCATGTTGTGCAAAAAAGCGGTTAGCT
CCTTCGGTCCTCCGATCGTTGTCAGAAGTAAGTTGGCCGCAGTGTTATCACTCATGGTTATGGCAGCACT
GCATAATTCTCTTACTGTCATGCCATCCGTAAGATGCTTTTCTGTGACTGGTGAGTACTCAACCAAGTCA
TTCTGAGAATAGTGTATGCGGCGACCGAGTTGCTCTTGCCCGGCGTCAATACGGGATAATACCGCGCCAC
ATAGCAGAACTTTAAAAGTGCTCATCATTGGAAAACGTTCTTCGGGGCGAAAACTCTCAAGGATCTTACC
GCTGTTGAGATCCAGTTCGATGTAACCCACTCGTGCACCCAACTGATCTTCAGCATCTTTTACTTTCACC
AGCGTTTCTGGGTGAGCAAAAACAGGAAGGCAAAATGCCGCAAAAAAGGGAATAAGGGCGACACGGAAAT
GTTGAATACTCATACTCTTCCTTTTTCAATATTATTGAAGCATTTATCAGGGTTATTGTCTCATGAGCGG
ATACATATTTGAATGTATTTAGAAAAATAAACAAATAGGGGTTCCGCGCACATTTCCCCGAAAAGTGCCA
CCTGACGTCTAAGAAACCATTATTATCATGACATTAACCTATAAAAATAGGCGTATCACGAGGCCCTTTC
GTCTCGCGCGTTTCGGTGATGACGGTGAAAACCTCTGACACATGCAGCTCCCGGAGACGGTCACAGCTTG
TCTGTAAGCGGATGCCGGGAGCAGACAAGCCCGTCAGGGCGCGTCAGCGGGTGTTGGCGGGTGTCGGGGC
TGGCTTAACTATGCGGCATCAGAGCAGATTGTACTGAGAGTGCACCATATGCGGTGTGAAATACCGCACA
GATGCGTAAGGAGAAAATACCGCATCAGGCGCCATTCGCCATTCAGGCTGCGCAACTGTTGGGAAGGGCG
ATCGGTGCGGGCCTCTTCGCTATTACGCCAGCTGGCGAAAGGGGGATGTGCTGCAAGGCGATTAAGTTGG
GTAACGCCAGGGTTTTCCCAGTCACGACGTTGTAAAACGACGGCGCAAGGAATGGTGCATGCAAGGAGAT
GGCGCCCAACAGTCCCCCGGCCACGGGGCCTGCCACCATACCCACGCCGAAACAAGCGCTCATGAGCCCG
AAGTGGCGAGCCCGATCTTCCCCATCGGTGATGTCGGCGATATAGGCGCCAGCAACCGCACCTGTGGCGC
CGGTGATGCCGGCCACGATGCGTCCGGCGTAGAGGCGATTAGTCCAATTTGTTAAAGACAGGATATCAGT
GGTCCAGGCTCTAGTTTTGACTCAACAATATCACCAGCTGAAGCCTATAGAGTACGAGCCATAGATAAAA
TAAAAGATTTTATTTAGTCTCCAGAAAAAGGGGGG
Features (pLannotate 1.2.2; 22 found; start..end, strand, type, name):
      1..517     +  LTR            5' LTR: 5' long terminal repeat from murine embryonic stem cell virus
    581..922     +  misc_feature   MESV Ψ: packaging signal of murine embryonic stem cell virus
    989..1405    +  CDS            gag (truncated): truncated Moloney murine leukemia virus (MMLV) gag gene lacking the start codon
   1439..2266    +  CDS            TRA: TRAR1_HUMAN - Experimental evidence at protein level: Swiss-Prot protein existence level 1. The alpha chain of TRAV27*01J42*01C*01/TRBV19*01J2S7*01C*02 alpha-beta T cell receptor (TR) clonotype that is specific for HLA- A*02:01-restricted M/matrix protein 1 immunodominant epitope GILGFVFTL of influenza A virus (IAV). Classified as a public TR clonotype, it is preferentially selected in effector memory CD8-positive T cells among multiple HLA-A*02:01 carriers and confers long-lived immunity against IAV infection. Can cross-recognize sporadically emerging IAV variants by molecular mimicry, induci
   2276..2331    +  CDS            P2A (fragment): 2A peptide from porcine teschovirus-1 polyprotein Eukaryotic ribosomes fail to insert a peptide bond between the Gly and Pro residues, yielding separate polypeptides.
   2333..2737    +  CDS            TVB6_MOUSE: Experimental evidence at protein level: Swiss-Prot protein existence level 1. From Mus musculus (Mouse).
   2738..3256    +  CDS            TCB2_MOUSE: Experimental evidence at protein level: Swiss-Prot protein existence level 1. From Mus musculus (Mouse).
   3369..3831    +  misc_feature   IRES: internal ribosome entry site (IRES) of the encephalomyocarditis virus (EMCV)
   3855..4343    +  CDS            Thy1.1: mouse GPI-anchored cell surface glycoprotein of the immunoglobulin superfamily This allele of Thy1 is also known as CD90.1.
   4410..4924    +  LTR            3' LTR: 3' long terminal repeat from murine embryonic stem cell virus
   5086..5102    -  protein_bind   lac operator: The lac repressor binds to the lac operator to inhibit transcription in E. coli. This inhibition can be relieved by adding lactose or isopropyl-β-D-thiogalactopyranoside (IPTG). lac repressor encoded by lacI
   5110..5140    -  promoter       lac promoter: promoter for the E. coli lac operon
   5155..5176    -  protein_bind   CAP binding site: CAP binding activates transcription in the presence of cAMP. E. coli catabolite activator protein
   5189..5281    -  CDS            lacI (fragment): lac repressor; lacI; The lac repressor binds to the lac operator to inhibit transcription in E. coli. This inhibition can be relieved by adding lactose or isopropyl-β-D-thiogalactopyranoside (IPTG).
   5464..6052    -  rep_origin     ori: high-copy-number ColE1/pMB1/pBR322/pUC origin of replication
   6223..7083    -  CDS            AmpR: β-lactamase; bla; confers resistance to ampicillin, carbenicillin, and related antibiotics
   7084..7188    -  promoter       AmpR promoter: bla
   7283..7318    +  CDS            rop (fragment): Rop protein, which maintains plasmids at low copy number; rop
   7420..7519    +  misc_feature   bom (fragment): basis of mobility region from pBR322
   7525..7674    -  CDS            lacZα (fragment): LacZα fragment of β-galactosidase; lacZ fragment
   7674..7875    -  CDS            TcR (fragment): tetracycline efflux protein; tet; confers resistance to tetracycline
   7876..7974    +  CDS            env (fragment): murine leukemia virus gPr80 envelope polyprotein precursor; env; proteolytically cleaved into gp70SU and p15TM subunits
