[The description below was written by a language model from this plasmid's Addgene catalogue record and pLannotate feature annotations shown in this document.]
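Description:
RV-mCD4-HH7-6 is a gammaretroviral mammalian expression plasmid built on the pMigR1 (MSCV-type) backbone, designed to deliver a mouse T cell receptor specific for Helicobacter hepaticus into T cell hybridoma cells. In bacteria it is maintained by a high-copy ColE1/pUC-type origin and selected through the AmpR β-lactamase gene. The remaining backbone annotations (lac promoter/operator and short fragments of lacI, lacZα, rop, bom, TcR and env) are cloning remnants with no evident role in the payload.

The transferable viral unit is bounded by 5' and 3' long terminal repeats of murine embryonic stem cell virus, followed by the Ψ packaging signal and a truncated, start-codon-less gag segment that improves encapsidation of the genomic RNA. No internal promoter is annotated, so expression is presumably driven by the 5' LTR. The insert is a single open reading frame encoding the HH7-6 TCRα chain, a P2A ribosome-skipping peptide, and the TCRβ chain (annotated as mouse β variable and constant regions), which yields the two chains as separate polypeptides from one transcript. The α chain was labelled by its nearest database match, a human TCRα entry, but the catalogue lists the insert as mouse. Downstream, an EMCV IRES allows translation of a surface marker for identifying or sorting transduced cells. The feature table annotates this marker as Thy1.1 (CD90.1), whereas the plasmid name suggests mouse CD4. The record does not resolve this discrepancy.

Because gag is truncated and pol and a functional env are absent, virus production would require packaging functions supplied in trans. The stated use is expressing the HH7-6 TCR in hybridoma cells, consistent with studies of T cell recognition of this gut pathobiont.
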