Addgene plasmid #124990: RV-mCD4-HH7-6
Purpose: Express the Helicobacter hepaticus specific TCRa/b HH7-6 in T cell hybridoma cells
Depositing lab: Dan Littman. Depositing organization: NYU Grossman School of Medicine. Publication: c-MAF-dependent regulatory T cells mediate immunological tolerance to a gut pathobiont. Xu M, Pokrovskii M, Ding Y, Yi R, Au C, Harrison OJ, Galan C, Belkaid Y, Bonneau R, Littman DR. Nature. 2018 Feb 15;554(7692):373-377. doi: 10.1038/nature25500. Epub 2018 Feb 7. PubMed 29414937.
Backbone
  Vector backbone: pMigR1
  Vector type: Mammalian Expression ; Retroviral
Growth in bacteria
  Bacterial resistance: Ampicillin, 100 μg/mL
  Growth temperature: 37°C
  Growth strain: NEB Stable
  Copy number: High Copy
Gene/Insert
  Gene/Insert name: HH7-6 TCRa P2A TCRb
  Species: M. musculus (mouse)
Terms and licenses: Academic/Nonprofit Terms; Industry Terms: Not Available to Industry
How to cite: RV-mCD4-HH7-6 was a gift from Dan Littman (Addgene plasmid # 124990 ; http://n2t.net/addgene:124990 ; RRID:Addgene_124990)
