>Addgene plasmid #124990 | RV-mCD4-HH7-6 | depositor partial sequence | sequence record 238870 | TCR-HH7-6 TRA-P2A-TRB
GAAATTTCCTCGAGGCCACCATGGACAAGATTCTGACAGCATCATTTTTACTCCTAGGCCTTCACCTAGC
TGGGGTGAATGGCCAGCAGAAGGAGAAACATGACCAGCAGCAGGTGAGACAAAGTCCCCAATCTCTGACA
GTCTGGGAAGGAGGAACCACAGTTCTGACCTGCAGTTATGAGGACAGCACTTTTAACTACTTCCCATGGT
ACCAACAGTTCCCTGGGGAAGGCCCTGCACTTCTGATATCCATACTTTCAGTGTCCGATAAAAAGGAAGA
TGGACGATTCACAACCTTCTTCAATAAAAGGGAGAAAAAGCTCTCCTTGCACATCATAGACTCTCAGCCT
GGAGACTCAGCCACCTACTTCTGTGCAGCAAGTGAGAGGGCAGGCAATACCGGAAAACTCATCTTTGGAC
TGGGGACAACTTTACAAGTGCAACCAGACATCCAGAACCCAGAACCTGCTGTGTACCAGTTAAAAGATCC
TCGGTCTCAGGACAGCACCCTCTGCCTGTTCACCGACTTTGACTCCCAAATCAATGTGCCGAAAACCATG
GAATCTGGAACGTTCATCACTGACAAAACTGTGCTGGACATGAAAGCTATGGATTCCAAGAGCAATGGGG
CCATTGCCTGGAGCAACCAGACAAGCTTCACCTGCCAAGATATCTTCAAAGAGACCAACGCCACCTACCC
CAGTTCAGACGTTCCCTGTGATGCCACGTTGACTGAGAAAAGCTTTGAAACAGATATGAACCTAAACTTT
CAAAACCTGTCAGTTATGGGACTCCGAATCCTCCTGCTGAAAGTAGCCGGATTTAACCTGCTCATGACGC
TGAGGCTGTGGTCCAGTGGCTCCGGAGCCACGAACTTCTCTCTGTTAAAGCAAGCAGGAGACGTGGAAGA
AAACCCCGGTCCCATGTGGCAGTTTTGCATTCTGTGCCTCTGTGTACTCATGGCTTCTGTGGCTACAGAC
CCCACAGTGACTTTGCTGGAGCAAAACCCAAGGTGGCGTCTGGTACCACGTGGTCAAGCTGTGAACCTAC
GCTGCATCTTGAAAAATTCCCAGTATCCCTGGATGAGCTGGTATCAGCAGGATCTCCAAAAGCAACTACA
GTGGCTGTTCACTCTGCGGAGTCCTGGGGACAAAGAGGTCAAATCTCTTCCCGGTGCTGATTACCTGGCC
ACACGGGTCACTGATACGGAGCTGAGGCTGCAAGTGGCCAACATGAGCCAGGGCAGAACCTTGTACTGCA
CCTGCAGTGCACCCCCAGGGTCCAACGAAAGATTATTTTTCGGTCATGGAACCAAGCTGTCTGTCCTGGA
AGATCTCCGGGGCC
